>Addgene plasmid #176490 | pHAGE-3FLAG-TFR1 | addgene full sequence | sequence record 356526 | Addgene NGS Result
TGGAAGGGCTAATTCACTCCCAAAGAAGACAAGATATCCTTGATCTGTGGATCTACCACACACAAGGCTA
CTTCCCTGATTAGCAGAACTACACACCAGGGCCAGGGGTCAGATATCCACTGACCTTTGGATGGTGCTAC
AAGCTAGTACCAGTTGAGCCAGATAAGGTAGAAGAGGCCAATAAAGGAGAGAACACCAGCTTGTTACACC
CTGTGAGCCTGCATGGGATGGATGACCCGGAGAGAGAAGTGTTAGAGTGGAGGTTTGACAGCCGCCTAGC
ATTTCATCACGTGGCCCGAGAGCTGCATCCGGAGTACTTCAAGAACTGCTGATATCGAGCTTGCTACAAG
GGACTTTCCGCTGGGGACTTTCCAGGGAGGCGTGGCCTGGGCGGGACTGGGGAGTGGCGAGCCCTCAGAT
CCTGCATATAAGCAGCTGCTTTTTGCCTGTACTGGGTCTCTCTGGTTAGACCAGATCTGAGCCTGGGAGC
TCTCTGGCTAACTAGGGAACCCACTGCTTAAGCCTCAATAAAGCTTGCCTTGAGTGCTTCAAGTAGTGTG
TGCCCGTCTGTTGTGTGACTCTGGTAACTAGAGATCCCTCAGACCCTTTTAGTCAGTGTGGAAAATCTCT
AGCAGTGGCGCCCGAACAGGGACTTGAAAGCGAAAGGGAAACCAGAGGAGCTCTCTCGACGCAGGACTCG
GCTTGCTGAAGCGCGCACGGCAAGAGGCGAGGGGCGGCGACTGGTGAGTACGCCAAAAATTTTGACTAGC
GGAGGCTAGAAGGAGAGAGATGGGTGCGAGAGCGTCAGTATTAAGCGGGGGAGAATTAGATCGCGATGGG
AAAAAATTCGGTTAAGGCCAGGGGGAAAGAAAAAATATAAATTAAAACATATAGTATGGGCAAGCAGGGA
GCTAGAACGATTCGCAGTTAATCCTGGCCTGTTAGAAACATCAGAAGGCTGTAGACAAATACTGGGACAG
CTACAACCATCCCTTCAGACAGGATCAGAAGAACTTAGATCATTATATAATACAGTAGCAACCCTCTATT
GTGTGCATCAAAGGATAGAGATAAAAGACACCAAGGAAGCTTTAGACAAGATAGAGGAAGAGCAAAACAA
AAGTAAGACCACCGCACAGCAAGCGGCCGGCCGCTGATCTTCAGACCTGGAGGAGGAGATATGAGGGACA
ATTGGAGAAGTGAATTATATAAATATAAAGTAGTAAAAATTGAACCATTAGGAGTAGCACCCACCAAGGC
AAAGAGAAGAGTGGTGCAGAGAGAAAAAAGAGCAGTGGGAATAGGAGCTTTGTTCCTTGGGTTCTTGGGA
GCAGCAGGAAGCACTATGGGCGCAGCGTCAATGACGCTGACGGTACAGGCCAGACAATTATTGTCTGGTA
TAGTGCAGCAGCAGAACAATTTGCTGAGGGCTATTGAGGCGCAACAGCATCTGTTGCAACTCACAGTCTG
GGGCATCAAGCAGCTCCAGGCAAGAATCCTGGCTGTGGAAAGATACCTAAAGGATCAACAGCTCCTGGGG
ATTTGGGGTTGCTCTGGAAAACTCATTTGCACCACTGCTGTGCCTTGGAATGCTAGTTGGAGTAATAAAT
CTCTGGAACAGATTTGGAATCACACGACCTGGATGGAGTGGGACAGAGAAATTAACAATTACACAAGCTT
AATACACTCCTTAATTGAAGAATCGCAAAACCAGCAAGAAAAGAATGAACAAGAATTATTGGAATTAGAT
AAATGGGCAAGTTTGTGGAATTGGTTTAACATAACAAATTGGCTGTGGTATATAAAATTATTCATAATGA
TAGTAGGAGGCTTGGTAGGTTTAAGAATAGTTTTTGCTGTACTTTCTATAGTGAATAGAGTTAGGCAGGG
ATATTCACCATTATCGTTTCAGACCCACCTCCCAACCCCGAGGGGACCCGACAGGCCCGAAGGAATAGAA
GAAGAAGGTGGAGAGAGAGACAGAGACAGATCCATTCGATTAGTGAACGGATCTCGACGGTATCGCCGAA
TTAATTCACAAATGGCAGTATTCATCCACAATTTTAAAAGAAAAGGGGGGATTGGGGGGTACAGTGCAGG
GGAAAGAATAGTAGACATAATAGCAACAGACATACAAACTAAAGAATTACAAAAACAAATTACAAAAATT
CAAAATTTTCGGGTTTATTACAGGGACAGCAGAGATCCAGTTTGGACTAGTGGAGTTCCGCGTTACATAA
CTTACGGTAAATGGCCCGCCTGGCTGACCGCCCAACGACCCCCGCCCATTGACGTCAATAATGACGTATG
TTCCCATAGTAACGCCAATAGGGACTTTCCATTGACGTCAATGGGTGGAGTATTTACGGTAAACTGCCCA
CTTGGCAGTACATCAAGTGTATCATATGCCAAGTACGCCCCCTATTGACGTCAATGACGGTAAATGGCCC
GCCTGGCATTATGCCCAGTACATGACCTTATGGGACTTTCCTACTTGGCAGTACATCTACGTATTAGTCA
TCGCTATTACCATGGTGATGCGGTTTTGGCAGTACATCAATGGGCGTGGATAGCGGTTTGACTCACGGGG
ATTTCCAAGTCTCCACCCCATTGACGTCAATGGGAGTTTGTTTTGGCACCAAAATCAACGGGACTTTCCA
AAATGTCGTAACAACTCCGCCCCATTGACGCAAATGGGCGGTAGGCGTGTACGGTGGGAGGTCTATATAA
GCAGAGCTCGTTTAGTGAACCGTCAGATCGCCTGGAGACGCCATCCACGCTGTTTTGACCTCCATAGAAG
ACACCGGCGGCCGCAGATCTCTCGAGGTTGATCTGCCACCATGGACTACAAGGATGACGATGACAAGGGC
GATTACAAGGATGACGACGATAAGGGAGATTACAAGGATGACGACGATAAGGCTCGAGGTTATCAAACAA
GTTTGTACAAAAAAGCAGGCTCCACCATGATGGATCAAGCTAGATCAGCATTCTCTAACTTGTTTGGTGG
AGAACCATTGTCATATACCCGGTTCAGCCTGGCTCGGCAAGTAGATGGCGATAACAGTCATGTGGAGATG
AAACTTGCTGTAGATGAAGAAGAAAATGCTGACAATAACACAAAGGCCAATGTCACAAAACCAAAAAGGT
GTAGTGGAAGTATCTGCTATGGGACTATTGCTGTGATCGTCTTTTTCTTGATTGGATTTATGATTGGCTA
CTTGGGCTATTGTAAAGGGGTAGAACCAAAAACTGAGTGTGAGAGACTGGCAGGAACCGAGTCTCCAGTG
AGGGAGGAGCCAGGAGAGGACTTCCCTGCAGCACGTCGCTTATATTGGGATGACCTGAAGAGAAAGTTGT
CGGAGAAACTGGACAGCACAGACTTCACCGGCACCATCAAGCTGCTGAATGAAAATTCATATGTCCCTCG
TGAGGCTGGATCTCAAAAAGATGAAAATCTTGCGTTGTATGTTGAAAATCAATTTCGTGAATTTAAACTC
AGCAAAGTCTGGCGTGATCAACATTTTGTTAAGATTCAGGTCAAAGACAGCGCTCAAAACTCGGTGATCA
TAGTTGATAAGAACGGTAGACTTGTTTACCTGGTGGAGAATCCTGGGGGTTATGTGGCGTATAGTAAGGC
TGCAACAGTTACTGGTAAACTGGTCCATGCTAATTTTGGTACTAAAAAAGATTTTGAGGATTTATACACT
CCTGTGAATGGATCTATAGTGATTGTCAGAGCAGGGAAAATCACCTTTGCAGAAAAGGTTGCAAATGCTG
AAAGCTTAAATGCAATTGGTGTGTTGATATACATGGACCAGACTAAATTTCCCATTGTTAACGCAGAACT
TTCATTCTTTGGACATGCTCATCTGGGGACAGGTGACCCTTACACACCTGGATTCCCTTCCTTCAATCAC
ACTCAGTTTCCACCATCTCGGTCATCAGGATTGCCTAATATACCTGTCCAGACAATCTCCAGAGCTGCTG
CAGAAAAGCTGTTTGGGAATATGGAAGGAGACTGTCCCTCTGACTGGAAAACAGACTCTACATGTAGGAT
GGTAACCTCAGAAAGCAAGAATGTGAAGCTCACTGTGAGCAATGTGCTGAAAGAGATAAAAATTCTTAAC
ATCTTTGGAGTTATTAAAGGCTTTGTAGAACCAGATCACTATGTTGTAGTTGGGGCCCAGAGAGATGCAT
GGGGCCCTGGAGCTGCAAAATCCGGTGTAGGCACAGCTCTCCTATTGAAACTTGCCCAGATGTTCTCAGA
TATGGTCTTAAAAGATGGGTTTCAGCCCAGCAGAAGCATTATCTTTGCCAGTTGGAGTGCTGGAGACTTT
GGATCGGTTGGTGCCACTGAATGGCTAGAGGGATACCTTTCGTCCCTGCATTTAAAGGCTTTCACTTATA
TTAATCTGGATAAAGCGGTTCTTGGTACCAGCAACTTCAAGGTTTCTGCCAGCCCACTGTTGTATACGCT
TATTGAGAAAACAATGCAAAATGTGAAGCATCCGGTTACTGGGCAATTTCTATATCAGGACAGCAACTGG
GCCAGCAAAGTTGAGAAACTCACTTTAGACAATGCTGCTTTCCCTTTCCTTGCATATTCTGGAATCCCAG
CAGTTTCTTTCTGTTTTTGCGAGGACACAGATTATCCTTATTTGGGTACCACCATGGACACCTATAAGGA
ACTGATTGAGAGGATTCCTGAGTTGAACAAAGTGGCACGAGCAGCTGCAGAGGTCGCTGGTCAGTTCGTG
ATTAAACTAACCCATGATGTTGAATTGAAC
[444 nt withheld, positions 4791-5234]
GACAATGAGTTTTAAGACCCAGCTTTCTTGTACAAAGTGGTTCGATAACGAATTCCGCCCCCCCCCCCCT
AACGTTACTGGCCGAAGCCGCTTGGAATAAGGCCGGTGTGCGTTTGTCTATATGTTATTTTCCACCATAT
TGCCGTCTTTTGGCAATGTGAGGGCCCGGAAACCTGGCCCTGTCTTCTTGACGAGCATTCCTAGGGGTCT
TTCCCCTCTCGCCAAAGGAATGCAAGGTCTGTTGAATGTCGTGAAGGAAGCAGTTCCTCTGGAAGCTTCT
TGAAGACAAACAACGTCTGTAGCGACCCTTTGCAGGCAGCGGAACCCCCCACCTGGCGACAGGTGCCTCT
GCGGCCAAAAGCCACGTGTATAAGATACACCTGCAAAGGCGGCACAACCCCAGTGCCACGTTGTGAGTTG
GATAGTTGTGGAAAGAGTCAAATGGCTCTCCTCAAGCGTATTCAACAAGGGGCTGAAGGATGCCCAGAAG
GTACCCCATTGTATGGGATCTGATCTGGGGCCTCGGTGCACATGCTTTACATGTGTTTAGTCGAGGTTAA
AAAAACGTCTAGGCCCCCCGAACCACGGGGACGTGGTTTTCCTTTGAAAAACACGATGATAATATGGCCA
CAACCATGACCGAGTACAAGCCCACGGTGCGCCTCGCCACCCGCGACGACGTCCCCAGGGCCGTACGCAC
CCTCGCCGCCGCGTTCGCCGACTACCCCGCCACGCGCCACACCGTCGATCCGGACCGCCACATCGAGCGG
GTCACCGAGCTGCAAGAACTCTTCCTCACGCGCGTCGGGCTCGACATCGGCAAGGTGTGGGTCGCGGACG
ACGGCGCCGCGGTGGCGGTCTGGACCACGCCGGAGAGCGTCGAAGCGGGGGCGGTGTTCGCCGAGATCGG
CCCGCGCATGGCCGAGTTGAGCGGTTCCCGGCTGGCCGCGCAGCAACAGATGGAAGGCCTCCTGGCGCCG
CACCGGCCCAAGGAGCCCGCGTGGTTCCTGGCCACCGTCGGCGTCTCGCCCGACCACCAGGGCAAGGGTC
TGGGCAGCGCCGTCGTGCTCCCCGGAGTGGAGGCGGCCGAGCGCGCCGGGGTGCCCGCCTTCCTGGAGAC
CTCCGCGCCCCGCAACCTCCCCTTCTACGAGCGGCTCGGCTTCACCGTCACCGCCGACGTCGAGGTGCCC
GAAGGACCGCGCACCTGGTGCATGACCCGCAAGCCCGGTGCCTGATGCATCGATGGATCCTAATCAACCT
CTGGATTACAAAATTTGTGAAAGATTGACTGGTATTCTTAACTATGTTGCTCCTTTTACGCTATGTGGAT
ACGCTGCTTTAATGCCTTTGTATCATGCTATTGCTTCCCGTATGGCTTTCATTTTCTCCTCCTTGTATAA
ATCCTGGTTGCTGTCTCTTTATGAGGAGTTGTGGCCCGTTGTCAGGCAACGTGGCGTGGTGTGCACTGTG
TTTGCTGACGCAACCCCCACTGGTTGGGGCATTGCCACCACCTGTCAGCTCCTTTCCGGGACTTTCGCTT
TCCCCCTCCCTATTGCCACGGCGGAACTCATCGCCGCCTGCCTTGCCCGCTGCTGGACAGGGGCTCGGCT
GTTGGGCACTGACAATTCCGTGGTGTTGTCGGGGAAATCATCGTCCTTTCCTTGGCTGCTCGCCTGTGTT
GCCACCTGGATTCTGCGCGGGACGTCCTTCTGCTACGTCCCTTCGGCCCTCAATCCAGCGGACCTTCCTT
CCCGCGGCCTGCTGCCGGCTCTGCGGCCTCTTCCGCGTCTTCGCCTTCGCCCTCAGACGAGTCGGATCTC
CCTTTGGGCCGCCTCCCCGCCTGAGATCCTTTAAGACCAATGACTTACAAGGCAGCTGTAGATCTTAGCC
ACTTTTTAAAAGAAAAGGGGGGACTGGAAGGGCTAATTCACTCCCAACGAAGACAAGATCTGCTTTTTGC
TTGTACTGGGTCTCTCTGGTTAGACCAGATCTGAGCCTGGGAGCTCTCTGGCTAACTAGGGAACCCACTG
CTTAAGCCTCAATAAAGCTTGCCTTGAGTGCTTCAAGTAGTGTGTGCCCGTCTGTTGTGTGACTCTGGTA
ACTAGAGATCCCTCAGACCCTTTTAGTCAGTGTGGAAAATCTCTAGCAGTAGTAGTTCATGTCATCTTAT
TATTCAGTATTTATAACTTGCAAAGAAATGAATATCAGAGAGTGAGAGGCCCGGGTTAATTAAGGAAAGG
GCTAGATCATTCTTGAAGACGAAAGGGCCTCGTGATACGCCTATTTTTATAGGTTAATGTCATGATAATA
ATGGTTTCTTAGACGTCAGGTGGCACTTTTCGGGGAAATGTGCGCGGAACCCCTATTTGTTTATTTTTCT
AAATACATTCAAATATGTATCCGCTCATGAGACAATAACCCTGATAAATGCTTCAATAATATTGAAAAAG
GAAGAGTATGAGTATTCAACATTTCCGTGTCGCCCTTATTCCCTTTTTTGCGGCATTTTGCCTTCCTGTT
TTTGCTCACCCAGAAACGCTGGTGAAAGTAAAAGATGCTGAAGATCAGTTGGGTGCACGAGTGGGTTACA
TCGAACTGGATCTCAACAGCGGTAAGATCCTTGAGAGTTTTCGCCCCGAAGAACGTTTTCCAATGATGAG
CACTTTTAAAGTTCTGCTATGTGGCGCGGTATTATCCCGTGTTGACGCCGGGCAAGAGCAACTCGGTCGC
CGCATACACTATTCTCAGAATGACTTGGTTGAGTACTCACCAGTCACAGAAAAGCATCTTACGGATGGCA
TGACAGTAAGAGAATTATGCAGTGCTGCCATAACCATGAGTGATAACACTGCGGCCAACTTACTTCTGAC
AACGATCGGAGGACCGAAGGAGCTAACCGCTTTTTTGCACAACATGGGGGATCATGTAACTCGCCTTGAT
CGTTGGGAACCGGAGCTGAATGAAGCCATACCAAACGACGAGCGTGACACCACGATGCCTGTAGCAATGG
CAACAACGTTGCGCAAACTATTAACTGGCGAACTACTTACTCTAGCTTCCCGGCAACAATTAATAGACTG
GATGGAGGCGGATAAAGTTGCAGGACCACTTCTGCGCTCGGCCCTTCCGGCTGGCTGGTTTATTGCTGAT
AAATCTGGAGCCGGTGAGCGTGGGTCTCGCGGTATCATTGCAGCACTGGGGCCAGATGGTAAGCCCTCCC
GTATCGTAGTTATCTACACGACGGGGAGTCAGGCAACTATGGATGAACGAAATAGACAGATCGCTGAGAT
AGGTGCCTCACTGATTAAGCATTGGTAACTGTCAGACCAAGTTTACTCATATATACTTTAGATTGATTTA
AAACTTCATTTTTAATTTAAAAGGATCTAGGTGAAGATCCTTTTTGATAATCTCATGACCAAAATCCCTT
AACGTGAGTTTTCGTTCCACTGAGCGTCAGACCCCGTAGAAAAGATCAAAGGATCTTCTTGAGATCCTTT
TTTTCTGCGCGTAATCTGCTGCTTGCAAACAAAAAAACCACCGCTACCAGCGGTGGTTTGTTTGCCGGAT
CAAGAGCTACCAACTCTTTTTCCGAAGGTAACTGGCTTCAGCAGAGCGCAGATACCAAATACTGTTCTTC
TAGTGTAGCCGTAGTTAGGCCACCACTTCAAGAACTCTGTAGCACCGCCTACATACCTCGCTCTGCTAAT
CCTGTTACCAGTGGCTGCTGCCAGTGGCGATAAGTCGTGTCTTACCGGGTTGGACTCAAGACGATAGTTA
CCGGATAAGGCGCAGCGGTCGGGCTGAACGGGGGGTTCGTGCACACAGCCCAGCTTGGAGCGAACGACCT
ACACCGAACTGAGATACCTACAGCGTGAGCTATGAGAAAGCGCCACGCTTCCCGAAGGGAGAAAGGCGGA
CAGGTATCCGGTAAGCGGCAGGGTCGGAACAGGAGAGCGCACGAGGGAGCTTCCAGGGGGAAACGCCTGG
TATCTTTATAGTCCTGTCGGGTTTCGCCACCTCTGACTTGAGCGTCGATTTTTGTGATGCTCGTCAGGGG
GGCGGAGCCTATGGAAAAACGCCAGCAACGCGGCCTTTTTACGGTTCCTGGCCTTTTGCTGGCCTTTTGC
TCACATGTTCTTTCCTGCGTTATCCCCTGATTCTGTGGATAACCGTATTACCGCCTTTGAGTGAGCTGAT
ACCGCTCGCCGCAGCCGAACGACCGAGCGCAGCGAGTCAGTGAGCGAGGAAGCGGAAGAGCGCCCAATAC
GCAAACCGCCTCTCCCCGCGCGTTGGCCGATTCATTAATGCAGCAAGCTCATGGCTGACTAATTTTTTTT
ATTTATGCAGAGGCCGAGGCCGCCTCGGCCTCTGAGCTATTCCAGAAGTAGTGAGGAGGCTTTTTTGGAG
GCCTAGGCTTTTGCAAAAAGCTCCCCGTGGCACGACAGGTTTCCCGACTGGAAAGCGGGCAGTGAGCGCA
ACGCAATTAATGTGAGTTAGCTCACTCATTAGGCACCCCAGGCTTTACACTTTATGCTTCCGGCTCGTAT
GTTGTGTGGAATTGTGAGCGGATAACAATTTCACACAGGAAACAGCTATGACATGATTACGAATTTCACA
AATAAAGCATTTTTTTCACTGCATTCTAGTTGTGGTTTGTCCAAACTCATCAATGTATCTTATCATGTCT
GGATCAACTGGATAACTCAAGCTAACCAAAATCATCCCAAACTTCCCACCCCATACCCTATTACCACTGC
CAATTACCTGTGGTTTCATTTACTCTAAACCTGTGATTCCTCTGAATTATTTTCATTTTAAAGAAATTGT
ATTTGTTAAATATGTACTACAAACTTAGTAGT
Features (pLannotate 1.2.2; 29 found; start..end, strand, type, name):
    377..634     +  LTR            5' LTR (truncated): truncated 5' long terminal repeat (LTR) from HIV-1
    681..806     +  misc_feature   HIV-1 Ψ: packaging signal of human immunodeficiency virus type 1
    790..1128    +  CDS            HIV-1 gag (fragment): gag protein from human immunodeficiency virus 1; gag
   1303..1536    +  misc_feature   RRE: The Rev response element (RRE) of HIV-1 allows for Rev-dependent mRNA export from the nucleus to the cytoplasm.
   1913..2013    +  CDS            Rev (fragment): human immunodeficiency virus 1 (HIV-1) Rev protein; rev; enhances nuclear export of unspliced and incompletely spliced viral mRNAs
   2062..2179    +  misc_feature   cPPT/CTS: central polypurine tract and central termination sequence of HIV-1
   2231..2534    +  enhancer       CMV enhancer: human cytomegalovirus immediate early enhancer
   2535..2738    +  promoter       CMV promoter: human cytomegalovirus (CMV) immediate early promoter
   2847..2867    +  CDS            FLAG (fragment): FLAG® epitope tag, followed by an enterokinase cleavage site
   2871..2921    +  CDS            3xFLAG (fragment): three tandem FLAG® epitope tags
   2937..2961    +  protein_bind   attB1: mutant version of attB; recombination site for the Gateway® BP reaction BP Clonase™
   2967..5246    +  CDS            TFRC (sequence partly withheld): TFR1_HUMAN - Experimental evidence at protein level: Swiss-Prot protein existence level 1. (Microbial infection) Acts as a receptor for new-world arenaviruses: Guanarito, Junin and Machupo virus. From Homo sapiens (Human).
   5251..5275    -  protein_bind   attB2: mutant version of attB; recombination site for the Gateway® BP reaction BP Clonase™
   5394..5856    +  misc_feature   IRES: internal ribosome entry site (IRES) of the encephalomyocarditis virus (EMCV)
   5870..6469    +  CDS            PuroR: puromycin N-acetyltransferase; pac from Streptomyces alboniger; confers resistance to puromycin
   6486..7074    +  misc_feature   WPRE: woodchuck hepatitis virus posttranscriptional regulatory element
   7082..7147    +  CDS            nef (fragment): NEF_HV1Z2 - Experimental evidence at protein level: Swiss-Prot protein existence level 1. Extracellular Nef protein targets CD4(+) T-lymphocytes for apoptosis by interacting with CXCR4 surface receptors. From Human immunodeficiency virus type 1 group M subtype D (isolate Z2/CDC-Z34) (HIV-1).
   7149..7382    +  LTR            3' LTR (ΔU3): self-inactivating 3' long terminal repeat (LTR) from HIV-1
   7587..7691    +  promoter       AmpR promoter: bla
   7692..8552    +  CDS            AmpR: β-lactamase; bla; confers resistance to ampicillin, carbenicillin, and related antibiotics
   8723..9311    +  rep_origin     ori: high-copy-number ColE1/pMB1/pBR322/pUC origin of replication
   9494..9548    +  CDS            lacI (fragment): lac repressor; lacI; The lac repressor binds to the lac operator to inhibit transcription in E. coli. This inhibition can be relieved by adding lactose or isopropyl-β-D-thiogalactopyranoside (IPTG).
   9554..9647    +  rep_origin     SV40 ori (fragment): SV40 origin of replication
   9672..9709    +  CDS            lacI (fragment): lac repressor; lacI; The lac repressor binds to the lac operator to inhibit transcription in E. coli. This inhibition can be relieved by adding lactose or isopropyl-β-D-thiogalactopyranoside (IPTG).
   9722..9743    +  protein_bind   CAP binding site: CAP binding activates transcription in the presence of cAMP. E. coli catabolite activator protein
   9758..9788    +  promoter       lac promoter: promoter for the E. coli lac operon
   9796..9812    +  protein_bind   lac operator: The lac repressor binds to the lac operator to inhibit transcription in E. coli. This inhibition can be relieved by adding lactose or isopropyl-β-D-thiogalactopyranoside (IPTG). lac repressor encoded by lacI
   9846..9929    +  polyA_signal   SV40 poly(A) signal (fragment): SV40 polyadenylation signal
  10096..329     +  CDS            nef (fragment) (across the origin): NEF_HV1BR - Experimental evidence at protein level: Swiss-Prot protein existence level 1. Extracellular Nef protein targets CD4(+) T-lymphocytes for apoptosis by interacting with CXCR4 surface receptors (PubMed:14990729). From Human immunodeficiency virus type 1 group M subtype B (isolate BRU/LAI) (HIV-1).
