[The description below was written by a language model from this plasmid's Addgene catalogue record and pLannotate feature annotations shown in this document.]
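Description:
pHAGE-3FLAG-TFR1 is a roughly 10.1 kb HIV-1-derived lentiviral expression plasmid built on the pHAGE backbone for delivering N-terminally 3xFLAG-tagged human transferrin receptor 1 (TFRC, also known as CD71) into mammalian cells. It is propagated in E. coli through a high-copy ColE1/pUC-type origin and selected with ampicillin via the bla gene. A recombination-limiting strain is listed for growth, as is common for plasmids carrying repeated LTR sequences. Short lac, SV40 origin and SV40 poly(A) fragments in the bacterial portion appear to be backbone remnants.

The viral transfer region runs from a truncated 5' LTR to a self-inactivating ΔU3 3' LTR. Between them lie the Ψ packaging signal with a partial gag sequence, the Rev response element for Rev-dependent nuclear export of the genomic RNA, and the cPPT/CTS, which aids nuclear import of the reverse-transcribed genome. Small gag, rev and nef annotations are residual viral fragments rather than functional genes, so packaging functions must be supplied in trans.

Inside this frame, the CMV enhancer and promoter drive a single bicistronic transcript. The 3xFLAG tag comes first, followed by an attB1 site, the TFRC coding sequence and attB2. The attB sites are the scars of Gateway recombination used to insert the gene. Downstream, an EMCV IRES allows translation of puromycin N-acetyltransferase from the same mRNA, linking drug resistance to transgene expression, and a WPRE boosts transcript stability and expression.

The stated purpose is lentiviral transduction of 3FLAG-TFR1, allowing puromycin selection of stably expressing cells. The associated publication concerns early endosome proteomics, but the record does not spell out the tagged receptor's precise role in that work.
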