Addgene plasmid #176490: pHAGE-3FLAG-TFR1
Purpose: For lentiviral transduction of 3FLAG-TFR1
Depositing lab: Wade Harper. Depositing organization: Harvard Medical School. Publication: Spatial snapshots of amyloid precursor protein intramembrane processing via early endosome proteomics. Park H, Hundley FV, Yu Q, Overmyer KA, Brademan DR, Serrano L, Paulo JA, Paoli JC, Swarup S, Coon JJ, Gygi SP, Wade Harper J. Nat Commun. 2022 Oct 16;13(1):6112. doi: 10.1038/s41467-022-33881-x. PubMed 36245040.
Backbone
  Vector backbone: pHAGE
  Vector type: Lentiviral
  Selectable markers: Puromycin
Growth in bacteria
  Bacterial resistance: Ampicillin, 100 μg/mL
  Growth temperature: 37°C
  Growth strain: NEB Stable
  Copy number: Unknown
Gene/Insert
  Gene/Insert name: TFR1
  Species: H. sapiens (human)
  Entrez Gene: TFRC (a.k.a. CD71, IMD46, T9, TFR, TFR1, TR, TRFR, p90)
  Tag / fusion protein: 3xFLAG (N terminal on insert)
  Cloning method: Gateway Cloning
Terms and licenses: Academic/Nonprofit Terms; Industry Terms: Not Available to Industry
Depositor comments: Please visit https://www.biorxiv.org/content/10.1101/2022.03.31.486371v1 for bioRxiv preprint.
How to cite: pHAGE-3FLAG-TFR1 was a gift from Wade Harper (Addgene plasmid # 176490 ; http://n2t.net/addgene:176490 ; RRID:Addgene_176490)
